Addgene plasmid #154211: 3XFLAG_GAPDH in pCW57_tTA_Blast
Purpose: Dox-off lentivirus construct all-in-one vector, with Blast resistance, for expression of GAPDH
Depositing lab: David Sabatini. Depositing organization: Whitehead Institute for Biomedical Research. Publication: Dihydroxyacetone phosphate signals glucose availability to mTORC1. Orozco JM, Krawczyk PA, Scaria SM, Cangelosi AL, Chan SH, Kunchok T, Lewis CA, Sabatini DM. Nat Metab. 2020 Sep;2(9):893-901. doi: 10.1038/s42255-020-0250-5. Epub 2020 Jul 27. PubMed 32719541.
Backbone
  Vector backbone: pCW57
  Vector type: Mammalian Expression, Lentiviral
  Selectable markers: Blasticidin
Growth in bacteria
  Bacterial resistance: Ampicillin, 100 μg/mL
  Growth temperature: 37°C
  Growth strain: NEB Stable
  Copy number: High Copy
Gene/Insert
  Gene/Insert name: GAPDH
  Species: H. sapiens (human)
  Insert size (bp): 1008
  Entrez Gene: GAPDH (a.k.a. G3PD, GAPD, HEL-S-162eP)
  Promoter: TRE repeats (dox off)
  Tag / fusion protein: 3X FLAG (N terminal on backbone)
  Cloning method: Restriction Enzyme; 5′ cloning site SalI (not destroyed); 3′ cloning site BamHI (not destroyed)
  Sequencing primers: 5′ AGCAGAGCTCGTTTAGTGAACC; 3′ CGAACGGACGTGAAGAATGTGC
Terms and licenses: Academic/Nonprofit Terms; Industry Terms: Not Available to Industry
Depositor comments: NheI site, 5' to the FLAG tag, can be used to remove 3X flag tag and clone in a tagless cdna if desired.
How to cite: 3XFLAG_GAPDH in pCW57_tTA_Blast was a gift from David Sabatini (Addgene plasmid # 154211 ; http://n2t.net/addgene:154211 ; RRID:Addgene_154211)
