[The description below was written by a language model from this plasmid's Addgene catalogue record and pLannotate feature annotations shown in this document.]
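Description:
3XFLAG_GAPDH in pCW57_tTA_Blast is a third-generation-style, self-inactivating lentiviral vector built on the pCW57 backbone for doxycycline-repressible ("dox-off") expression of human GAPDH in mammalian cells. In bacteria it is maintained as a high-copy plasmid through a ColE1/pUC-type origin and selected with ampicillin via β-lactamase. The viral portion comprises an RSV promoter driving a truncated HIV-1 5' LTR, the Ψ packaging signal with a partial gag sequence, the RRE for Rev-dependent export of the genomic RNA, the cPPT/CTS, a WPRE to enhance transcript expression, and a ΔU3 3' LTR that inactivates LTR promoter activity after integration. An SV40 poly(A) signal and SV40 origin lie downstream of the 3' LTR.

The payload is an all-in-one Tet system. A tight TRE promoter (seven tet operators upstream of a minimal CMV promoter) drives the roughly 1 kb GAPDH coding sequence, fused at its N terminus to a backbone-encoded 3xFLAG epitope for detection or immunoprecipitation. Downstream, a human PGK promoter expresses blasticidin S deaminase followed by a tetracycline transactivator carrying VP16-derived minimal activation domains, so transduced cells can be selected with blasticidin and supply their own transactivator. How the two coding sequences are linked is not annotated. The automated annotation labels the transactivator as an rtTA3 fragment, but the catalogue name and stated purpose identify it as tTA, which activates the TRE without doxycycline and is switched off when the drug is added. GAPDH was cloned between retained SalI and BamHI sites, and the depositor notes that an NheI site 5' of the FLAG tag allows the tag to be removed and an untagged cDNA inserted. The associated publication concerns glucose sensing by mTORC1.
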