Features (pLannotate 1.2.2; 27 found; start..end, strand, type, name):
     46..360     +  promoter       tight TRE promoter: Tet-responsive promoter PTight, consisting of seven tet operator sequences followed by the minimal CMV promoter
    386..451     +  CDS            3xFLAG: three tandem FLAG® epitope tags, followed by an enterokinase cleavage site
    482..1486    +  CDS            GAPDH: G3P_HUMAN - Also known as GAPD From Homo sapiens (Human).
   1496..2006    +  promoter       hPGK promoter: human phosphoglycerate kinase 1 promoter
   2022..2408    +  CDS            BSD: blasticidin S deaminase; Aspergillus terreus BSD; confers resistance to blasticidin
   2472..3169    +  CDS            rtTA3 (fragment): reverse tetracycline transactivator 3 activates expression from Tet-responsive promoters in the presence of doxycycline
   3099..3209    +  CDS            VP48: 3 tandem repeats of the minimal activation domain of herpes simplex virus VP16 (Cheng et al., 2013)
   3245..3793    +  misc_feature   WPRE (fragment): woodchuck hepatitis virus posttranscriptional regulatory element
   3819..3890    +  CDS            nef (fragment): NEF_HV1Z2 - Experimental evidence at protein level: Swiss-Prot protein existence level 1. Extracellular Nef protein targets CD4(+) T-lymphocytes for apoptosis by interacting with CXCR4 surface receptors. From Human immunodeficiency virus type 1 group M subtype D (isolate Z2/CDC-Z34) (HIV-1).
   3892..4125    +  LTR            3' LTR (ΔU3): self-inactivating 3' long terminal repeat (LTR) from HIV-1
   4197..4318    +  polyA_signal   SV40 poly(A) signal: SV40 polyadenylation signal
   4358..4493    +  rep_origin     SV40 ori: SV40 origin of replication
   4501..4564    +  promoter       AmpR promoter: bla
   4565..5425    +  CDS            AmpR: β-lactamase; bla; confers resistance to ampicillin, carbenicillin, and related antibiotics
   5596..6184    +  rep_origin     ori: high-copy-number ColE1/pMB1/pBR322/pUC origin of replication
   6367..6459    +  CDS            lacI (fragment): lac repressor; lacI; The lac repressor binds to the lac operator to inhibit transcription in E. coli. This inhibition can be relieved by adding lactose or isopropyl-β-D-thiogalactopyranoside (IPTG).
   6472..6493    +  protein_bind   CAP binding site: CAP binding activates transcription in the presence of cAMP. E. coli catabolite activator protein
   6508..6538    +  promoter       lac promoter: promoter for the E. coli lac operon
   6546..6562    +  protein_bind   lac operator: The lac repressor binds to the lac operator to inhibit transcription in E. coli. This inhibition can be relieved by adding lactose or isopropyl-β-D-thiogalactopyranoside (IPTG). lac repressor encoded by lacI
   6607..6625    +  promoter       T3 promoter: promoter for bacteriophage T3 RNA polymerase
   6653..6879    +  promoter       RSV promoter: Rous sarcoma virus enhancer/promoter
   6880..7060    +  LTR            5' LTR (truncated): truncated 5' long terminal repeat (LTR) from HIV-1
   7107..7232    +  misc_feature   HIV-1 Ψ: packaging signal of human immunodeficiency virus type 1
   7216..7579    +  CDS            HIV-1 gag (fragment): gag protein from human immunodeficiency virus 1; gag
   7725..7958    +  misc_feature   RRE: The Rev response element (RRE) of HIV-1 allows for Rev-dependent mRNA export from the nucleus to the cytoplasm.
   8335..8359    +  CDS            Rev (fragment): human immunodeficiency virus 1 (HIV-1) Rev protein; rev; enhances nuclear export of unspliced and incompletely spliced viral mRNAs
   8400..8517    +  misc_feature   cPPT/CTS: central polypurine tract and central termination sequence of HIV-1
>Addgene plasmid #154211 | 3XFLAG_GAPDH in pCW57_tTA_Blast | addgene full sequence | sequence record 315445 | Addgene NGS Result
TTACAGGGACAGCAGAGATCCACTTTGGCCGCGAATCGATATGTCGAGTTTACTCCCTATCAGTGATAGA
GAACGTATGTCGAGTTTACTCCCTATCAGTGATAGAGAACGATGTCGAGTTTACTCCCTATCAGTGATAG
AGAACGTATGTCGAGTTTACTCCCTATCAGTGATAGAGAACGTATGTCGAGTTTACTCCCTATCAGTGAT
AGAGAACGTATGTCGAGTTTATCCCTATCAGTGATAGAGAACGTATGTCGAGTTTACTCCCTATCAGTGA
TAGAGAACGTATGTCGAGGTAGGCGTGTACGGTGGGAGGCCTATATAAGCAGAGCTCGTTTAGTGAACCG
TCAGATCGCCTGGAGAATTGGCTAGCGCCACCATGGACTACAAAGACCATGACGGTGATTATAAAGATCA
TGACATCGATTACAAGGATGACGATGACAAGGATCTCAATGGTGGTGGTGGTGGGTCGACGATGGGGAAG
GTGAAGGTCGGAGTCAACGGATTTGGTCGTATTGGGCGCCTGGTCACCAGGGCTGCTTTTAACTCTGGTA
AAGTGGATATTGTTGCCATCAATGACCCCTTCATTGACCTCAACTACATGGTTTACATGTTCCAATATGA
TTCCACCCATGGCAAATTCCATGGCACCGTCAAGGCTGAGAACGGGAAGCTTGTCATCAATGGAAATCCC
ATCACCATCTTCCAGGAGCGAGATCCCTCCAAAATCAAGTGGGGCGATGCTGGCGCTGAGTACGTCGTAG
AGTCCACTGGCGTCTTCACCACCATGGAGAAGGCTGGGGCTCATTTGCAGGGGGGAGCCAAAAGGGTCAT
CATCTCTGCCCCCTCTGCTGATGCCCCCATGTTCGTCATGGGTGTGAACCATGAGAAGTATGACAACAGC
CTCAAGATCATCAGCAATGCCTCCTGCACCACCAACTGCTTAGCACCCCTGGCCAAGGTCATCCATGACA
ACTTTGGTATCGTGGAAGGACTCATGACCACAGTCCATGCCATCACTGCCACCCAGAAGACTGTGGATGG
CCCCTCCGGGAAACTGTGGCGTGATGGCCGCGGGGCTCTCCAGAACATCATCCCTGCCTCTACTGGCGCT
GCCAAGGCTGTGGGCAAGGTCATCCCTGAGCTGAACGGGAAGCTCACTGGCATGGCCTTCCGTGTCCCCA
CTGCCAACGTGTCAGTGGTGGACCTGACCTGCCGTCTAGAAAAACCTGCCAAATATGATGACATCAAGAA
GGTGGTGAAGCAGGCGTCGGAGGGCCCCCTCAAGGGCATCCTGGGCTACACTGAGCACCAGGTGGTCTCC
TCTGACTTCAACAGCGACACCCACTCCTCCACCTTTGACGCTGGGGCTGGCATTGCCCTCAACGACCACT
TTGTCAAGCTCATTTCCTGGTATGACAACGAATTTGGCTACAGCAACAGGGTGGTGGACCTCATGGCCCA
CATGGCCTCCAAGGAGTAAGGATCCGGGGTTGGGGTTGCGCCTTTTCCAAGGCAGCCCTGGGTTTGCGCA
GGGACGCGGCTGCTCTGGGCGTGGTTCCGGGAAACGCAGCGGCGCCGACCCTGGGTCTCGCACATTCTTC
ACGTCCGTTCGCAGCGTCACCCGGATCTTCGCCGCTACCCTTGTGGGCCCCCCGGCGACGCTTCCTGCTC
CGCCCCTAAGTCGGGAAGGTTCCTTGCGGTTCGCGGCGTGCCGGACGTGACAAACGGAAGCCGCACGTCT
CACTAGTACCCTCGCAGACGGACAGCGCCAGGGAGCAATGGCAGCGCGCCGACCGCGATGGGCTGTGGCC
AATAGCGGCTGCTCAGCAGGGCGCGCCGAGAGCAGCGGCCGGGAAGGGGCGGTGCGGGAGGCGGGGTGTG
GGGCGGTAGTGTGGGCCCTGTTCCTGCCCGCGCGGTGTTCCGCATTCTGCAAGCCTCCGGAGCGCACGTC
GGCAGTCGGCTCCCTCGTTGACCGAATCACCGACCTCTCTCCCCAGCAATTCACCATGGTTCCTTTGTCT
CAAGAAGAATCCACCCTCATTGAAAGAGCAACGGCTACAATCAACAGCATCCCCATCTCTGAAGACTACA
GCGTCGCCAGCGCAGCTCTCTCTAGCGACGGCCGCATCTTCACTGGTGTCAATGTATATCATTTTACTGG
GGGACCTTGTGCAGAACTCGTGGTGCTGGGCACTGCTGCTGCTGCGGCAGCTGGCAACCTGACTTGTATC
GTCGCGATCGGAAATGAGAACAGGGGCATCTTGAGCCCCTGCGGACGGTGCCGACAGGTGCTTCTCGATC
TGCATCCTGGGATCAAAGCCATAGTGAAGGACAGTGATGGACAGCCGACGGCAGTTGGGATTCGTGAATT
GCTGCCCTCTGGTTATGTGTGGGAGGGCCCCGGTGCCGAAGGTAGAGGTTCTCTCCTCACTTGTGGTGAT
GTTGAAGAAAACCCTGGTCCAATGTCTAGACTGGACAAGAGCAAAGTCATAAACTCTGCTCTGGAATTAC
TCAATGAAGTCGGTATCGAAGGCCTGACGACAAGGAAACTCGCTCAAAAGCTGGGAGTTGAGCAGCCTAC
CCTGTACTGGCACGTGAAGAACAAGCGGGCCCTGCTCGATGCCCTGGCAATCGAGATGCTGGACAGGCAT
CATACCCACTTCTGCCCCCTGGAAGGCGAGTCATGGCAAGACTTTCTGCGGAACAACGCCAAGTCATTCC
GCTGTGCTCTCCTCTCACATCGCGACGGGGCTAAAGTGCATCTCGGCACCCGCCCAACAGAGAAACAGTA
CGAAACCCTGGAAAATCAGCTCGCGTTCCTGTGTCAGCAAGGCTTCTCCCTGGAGAACGCACTGTACGCT
CTGTCCGCCGTGGGCCACTTTACACTGGGCTGCGTATTGGAGGATCAGGAGCATCAAGTAGCAAAAGAGG
AAAGAGAGACACCTACCACCGATTCTATGCCCCCACTTCTGAGACAAGCAATTGAGCTGTTCGACCATCA
GGGAGCCGAACCTGCCTTCCTTTTCGGCCTGGAACTAATCATATGTGGCCTGGAGAAACAGCTAAAGTGC
GAAAGCGGCGGGCCGGCCGACGCCCTTGACGATTTTGACTTAGACATGCTCCCAGCCGATGCCCTTGACG
ACTTTGACCTTGATATGCTGCCTGCTGACGCTCTTGACGATTTTGACCTTGACATGCTCCCCGGGTAACT
AAGTAAGGATCGATCCAAGATATCGTATTCTTAACTATGTTGCTCCTTTTACGCTATGTGGATACGCTGC
TTTAATGCCTTTGTATCATGCTATTGCTTCCCGTATGGCTTTCATTTTCTCCTCCTTGTATAAATCCTGG
TTGCTGTCTCTTTATGAGGAGTTGTGGCCCGTTGTCAGGCAACGTGGCGTGGTGTGCACTGTGTTTGCTG
ACGCAACCCCCACTGGTTGGGGCATTGCCACCACCTGTCAGCTCCTTTCCGGGACTTTCGCTTTCCCCCT
CCCTATTGCCACGGCGGAACTCATCGCCGCCTGCCTTGCCCGCTGCTGGACAGGGGCTCGGCTGTTGGGC
ACTGACAATTCCGTGGTGTTGTCGGGGAAGCTGACGTCCTTTCCATGGCTGCTCGCCTGTGTTGCCACCT
GGATTCTGCGCGGGACGTCCTTCTGCTACGTCCCTTCGGCCCTCAATCCAGCGGACCTTCCTTCCCGCGG
CCTGCTGCCGGCTCTGCGGCCTCTTCCGCGTCTTCGCCTTCGCCCTCAGACGAGTCGGATCTCCCTTTGG
GCCGCCTCCCCGCCTGTTTCGCCTCGGCGTCCGGACTAGAGGTACCTTTAAGACCAATGACTTACAAGGC
AGCTGTAGATCTTAGCCACTTTTTAAAAGAAAAGGGGGGACTGGAAGGGCTAATTCACTCCCAACGAAGA
CAAGATCTGCTTTTTGCTTGTACTGGGTCTCTCTGGTTAGACCAGATCTGAGCCTGGGAGCTCTCTGGCT
AACTAGGGAACCCACTGCTTAAGCCTCAATAAAGCTTGCCTTGAGTGCTTCAAGTAGTGTGTGCCCGTCT
GTTGTGTGACTCTGGTAACTAGAGATCCCTCAGACCCTTTTAGTCAGTGTGGAAAATCTCTAGCAGTAGT
AGTTCATGTCATCTTATTATTCAGTATTTATAACTTGCAAAGAAATGAATATCAGAGAGTGAGAGGAACT
TGTTTATTGCAGCTTATAATGGTTACAAATAAAGCAATAGCATCACAAATTTCACAAATAAAGCATTTTT
TTCACTGCATTCTAGTTGTGGTTTGTCCAAACTCATCAATGTATCTTATCATGTCTGGCTCTAGCTATCC
CGCCCCTAACTCCGCCCATCCCGCCCCTAACTCCGCCCAGTTCCGCCCATTCTCCGCCCCATGGCTGACT
AATTTTTTTTATTTATGCAGAGGCCGAGGCCGCCTCGGCCTCTGAGCTATTCCAGAAGTAGTGAGGAGGC
TTTTTTGGAGGCCTTTCAAATATGTATCCGCTCATGAGACAATAACCCTGATAAATGCTTCAATAATATT
GAAAAAGGAAGAGTATGAGTATTCAACATTTCCGTGTCGCCCTTATTCCCTTTTTTGCGGCATTTTGCCT
TCCTGTTTTTGCTCACCCAGAAACGCTGGTGAAAGTAAAAGATGCTGAAGATCAGTTGGGTGCACGAGTG
GGTTACATCGAACTGGATCTCAACAGCGGTAAGATCCTTGAGAGTTTTCGCCCCGAAGAACGTTTTCCAA
TGATGAGCACTTTTAAAGTTCTGCTATGTGGCGCGGTATTATCCCGTATTGACGCCGGGCAAGAGCAACT
CGGTCGCCGCATACACTATTCTCAGAATGACTTGGTTGAGTACTCACCAGTCACAGAAAAGCATCTTACG
GATGGCATGACAGTAAGAGAATTATGCAGTGCTGCCATAACCATGAGTGATAACACTGCGGCCAACTTAC
TTCTGACAACGATCGGAGGACCGAAGGAGCTAACCGCTTTTTTGCACAACATGGGGGATCATGTAACTCG
CCTTGATCGTTGGGAACCGGAGCTGAATGAAGCCATACCAAACGACGAGCGTGACACCACGATGCCTGTA
GCAATGGCAACAACGTTGCGCAAACTATTAACTGGCGAACTACTTACTCTAGCTTCCCGGCAACAATTAA
TAGACTGGATGGAGGCGGATAAAGTTGCAGGACCACTTCTGCGCTCGGCCCTTCCGGCTGGCTGGTTTAT
TGCTGATAAATCTGGAGCCGGTGAGCGTGGGTCTCGCGGTATCATTGCAGCACTGGGGCCAGATGGTAAG
CCCTCCCGTATCGTAGTTATCTACACGACGGGGAGTCAGGCAACTATGGATGAACGAAATAGACAGATCG
CTGAGATAGGTGCCTCACTGATTAAGCATTGGTAACTGTCAGACCAAGTTTACTCATATATACTTTAGAT
TGATTTAAAACTTCATTTTTAATTTAAAAGGATCTAGGTGAAGATCCTTTTTGATAATCTCATGACCAAA
ATCCCTTAACGTGAGTTTTCGTTCCACTGAGCGTCAGACCCCGTAGAAAAGATCAAAGGATCTTCTTGAG
ATCCTTTTTTTCTGCGCGTAATCTGCTGCTTGCAAACAAAAAAACCACCGCTACCAGCGGTGGTTTGTTT
GCCGGATCAAGAGCTACCAACTCTTTTTCCGAAGGTAACTGGCTTCAGCAGAGCGCAGATACCAAATACT
GTTCTTCTAGTGTAGCCGTAGTTAGGCCACCACTTCAAGAACTCTGTAGCACCGCCTACATACCTCGCTC
TGCTAATCCTGTTACCAGTGGCTGCTGCCAGTGGCGATAAGTCGTGTCTTACCGGGTTGGACTCAAGACG
ATAGTTACCGGATAAGGCGCAGCGGTCGGGCTGAACGGGGGGTTCGTGCACACAGCCCAGCTTGGAGCGA
ACGACCTACACCGAACTGAGATACCTACAGCGTGAGCTATGAGAAAGCGCCACGCTTCCCGAAGGGAGAA
AGGCGGACAGGTATCCGGTAAGCGGCAGGGTCGGAACAGGAGAGCGCACGAGGGAGCTTCCAGGGGGAAA
CGCCTGGTATCTTTATAGTCCTGTCGGGTTTCGCCACCTCTGACTTGAGCGTCGATTTTTGTGATGCTCG
TCAGGGGGGCGGAGCCTATGGAAAAACGCCAGCAACGCGGCCTTTTTACGGTTCCTGGCCTTTTGCTGGC
CTTTTGCTCACATGTTCTTTCCTGCGTTATCCCCTGATTCTGTGGATAACCGTATTACCGCCTTTGAGTG
AGCTGATACCGCTCGCCGCAGCCGAACGACCGAGCGCAGCGAGTCAGTGAGCGAGGAAGCGGAAGAGCGC
CCAATACGCAAACCGCCTCTCCCCGCGCGTTGGCCGATTCATTAATGCAGCTGGCACGACAGGTTTCCCG
ACTGGAAAGCGGGCAGTGAGCGCAACGCAATTAATGTGAGTTAGCTCACTCATTAGGCACCCCAGGCTTT
ACACTTTATGCTTCCGGCTCGTATGTTGTGTGGAATTGTGAGCGGATAACAATTTCACACAGGAAACAGC
TATGACCATGATTACGCCAAGCGCGCAATTAACCCTCACTAAAGGGAACAAAAGCTGGAGCTGCAAGCTT
AATGTAGTCTTATGCAATACTCTTGTAGTCTTGCAACATGGTAACGATGAGTTAGCAACATGCCTTACAA
GGAGAGAAAAAGCACCGTGCATGCCGATTGGTGGAAGTAAGGTGGTACGATCGTGCCTTATTAGGAAGGC
AACAGACGGGTCTGACATGGATTGGACGAACCACTGAATTGCCGCATTGCAGAGATATTGTATTTAAGTG
CCTAGCTCGATACATAAACGGGTCTCTCTGGTTAGACCAGATCTGAGCCTGGGAGCTCTCTGGCTAACTA
GGGAACCCACTGCTTAAGCCTCAATAAAGCTTGCCTTGAGTGCTTCAAGTAGTGTGTGCCCGTCTGTTGT
GTGACTCTGGTAACTAGAGATCCCTCAGACCCTTTTAGTCAGTGTGGAAAATCTCTAGCAGTGGCGCCCG
AACAGGGACTTGAAAGCGAAAGGGAAACCAGAGGAGCTCTCTCGACGCAGGACTCGGCTTGCTGAAGCGC
GCACGGCAAGAGGCGAGGGGCGGCGACTGGTGAGTACGCCAAAAATTTTGACTAGCGGAGGCTAGAAGGA
GAGAGATGGGTGCGAGAGCGTCAGTATTAAGCGGGGGAGAATTAGATCGCGATGGGAAAAAATTCGGTTA
AGGCCAGGGGGAAAGAAAAAATATAAATTAAAACATATAGTATGGGCAAGCAGGGAGCTAGAACGATTCG
CAGTTAATCCTGGCCTGTTAGAAACATCAGAAGGCTGTAGACAAATACTGGGACAGCTACAACCATCCCT
TCAGACAGGATCAGAAGAACTTAGATCATTATATAATACAGTAGCAACCCTCTATTGTGTGCATCAAAGG
ATAGAGATAAAAGACACCAAGGAAGCTTTAGACAAGATAGAGGAAGAGCAAAACAAAAGTAAGACCACCG
CACAGCAAGCGGCCGCTGATCTTCAGACCTGGAGGAGGAGATATGAGGGACAATTGGAGAAGTGAATTAT
ATAAATATAAAGTAGTAAAAATTGAACCATTAGGAGTAGCACCCACCAAGGCAAAGAGAAGAGTGGTGCA
GAGAGAAAAAAGAGCAGTGGGAATAGGAGCTTTGTTCCTTGGGTTCTTGGGAGCAGCAGGAAGCACTATG
GGCGCAGCGTCAATGACGCTGACGGTACAGGCCAGACAATTATTGTCTGGTATAGTGCAGCAGCAGAACA
ATTTGCTGAGGGCTATTGAGGCGCAACAGCATCTGTTGCAACTCACAGTCTGGGGCATCAAGCAGCTCCA
GGCAAGAATCCTGGCTGTGGAAAGATACCTAAAGGATCAACAGCTCCTGGGGATTTGGGGTTGCTCTGGA
AAACTCATTTGCACCACTGCTGTGCCTTGGAATGCTAGTTGGAGTAATAAATCTCTGGAACAGATTTGGA
ATCACACGACCTGGATGGAGTGGGACAGAGAAATTAACAATTACACAAGCTTAATACACTCCTTAATTGA
AGAATCGCAAAACCAGCAAGAAAAGAATGAACAAGAATTATTGGAATTAGATAAATGGGCAAGTTTGTGG
AATTGGTTTAACATAACAAATTGGCTGTGGTATATAAAATTATTCATAATGATAGTAGGAGGCTTGGTAG
GTTTAAGAATAGTTTTTGCTGTACTTTCTATAGTGAATAGAGTTAGGCAGGGATATTCACCATTATCGTT
TCAGACCCACCTCCCAACCCCGAGGGGACAATTCTCGACCTCGAGACAAATGGCAGTATTCATCCACAAT
TTTAAAAGAAAAGGGGGGATTGGGGGGTACAGTGCAGGGGAAAGAATAGTAGACATAATAGCAACAGACA
TACAAACTAAAGAATTACAAAAACAAATTACAAAAATTCAAAATTTTCGGGTTTA
